Addgene plasmid #163230: C9Y9E7
Purpose: Inducible expression of UniProt identifier C9Y9E7
Depositing lab: Martin Engqvist. Depositing organization: Chalmers University of Technology. Publication: Experimental and computational investigation of enzyme functional annotations uncovers misannotation in the EC 1.1.3.15 enzyme class. Rembeza E, Engqvist MKM. PLoS Comput Biol. 2021 Sep 23;17(9):e1009446. doi: 10.1371/journal.pcbi.1009446. eCollection 2021 Sep. PubMed 34555022.
Backbone
  Vector backbone: pET21a(+)
  Vector type: Bacterial Expression
Growth in bacteria
  Bacterial resistance: Ampicillin, 100 μg/mL
  Growth temperature: 37°C
  Growth strain: DH5alpha
  Copy number: High Copy
Gene/Insert
  Gene/Insert name: C9Y9E7 (alt name: FMN-dependent α-hydroxy acid oxidase/dehydrogenase)
  Species: Curvibacter putative
  Promoter: T7
  Tag / fusion protein: T7 (N terminal on backbone); 10xHis (C terminal on backbone)
  Cloning method: Unknown
  Sequencing primers: 5′ T7; 3′ T7-term
Terms and licenses: Academic/Nonprofit Terms; Industry Terms: Not Available to Industry
Depositor comments: Insert name is a UniProt identifier
How to cite: C9Y9E7 was a gift from Martin Engqvist (Addgene plasmid # 163230 ; http://n2t.net/addgene:163230 ; RRID:Addgene_163230)
