[The description below was written by a language model from this plasmid's Addgene catalogue record and pLannotate feature annotations shown in this document.]
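Description:
C9Y9E7 is a bacterial expression plasmid built on the pET21a(+) backbone for inducible production of the protein with UniProt identifier C9Y9E7, annotated as an FMN-dependent α-hydroxy acid oxidase/dehydrogenase from a putative Curvibacter species. The 6,531-nt plasmid is propagated in E. coli through a ColE1/pBR322-type origin and selected with ampicillin via the β-lactamase gene and its own promoter. The catalogue lists it as high copy, although the backbone also retains the rop gene and the bom mobility region from pBR322, along with an f1 phage origin and leftover fragments of the tetracycline resistance gene that are non-functional remnants of the parental vector.

Expression is driven by a T7 promoter immediately followed by a lac operator and the efficient T7 gene 10 ribosome binding site, with a T7 terminator downstream. The plasmid-borne lacI gene supplies lac repressor, which keeps the promoter off until IPTG (or lactose) is added, and transcription requires a host that provides T7 RNA polymerase. The feature table does not annotate the insert itself, but the unannotated stretch between the RBS and the histidine tag corresponds to where the open reading frame should lie. The catalogue records an N-terminal T7 tag and a C-terminal 10xHis tag from the backbone. The annotation detects a 9xHis tag spanning the sequence origin, which fits a polyhistidine tail for metal-affinity purification, followed by a short match to a T7 gene 10B-derived solubility tag; no N-terminal T7 tag is annotated. The plasmid belongs to a study that tested enzyme functional annotations in the EC 1.1.3.15 class, where recombinant proteins were expressed for characterisation.
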