Features (pLannotate 1.2.2; 18 found; start..end, strand, type, name):
     28..77      +  CDS            SET1 (fragment): solubility-enhancement tag derived from T7 phage gene 10B
     85..132     +  terminator     T7 terminator: transcription terminator for bacteriophage T7 RNA polymerase
    169..624     +  rep_origin     f1 ori (sequence partly withheld): f1 bacteriophage origin of replication; arrow indicates direction of (+) strand synthesis
    651..755     +  promoter       AmpR promoter: bla
    756..1616    +  CDS            AmpR: β-lactamase; bla; confers resistance to ampicillin, carbenicillin, and related antibiotics
   1787..2375    +  rep_origin     ori: high-copy-number ColE1/pMB1/pBR322/pUC origin of replication
   2561..2703    -  misc_feature   bom: basis of mobility region from pBR322
   2805..2996    -  CDS            rop: Rop protein, which maintains plasmids at low copy number; rop
   3013..3393    +  CDS            YPB1_ECOLX: Protein predicted: Swiss-Prot protein existence level 4. From Escherichia coli.
   3465..3756    -  CDS            TcR (fragment): tetracycline efflux protein; tet; confers resistance to tetracycline
   3771..3792    -  protein_bind   CAP binding site: CAP binding activates transcription in the presence of cAMP. E. coli catabolite activator protein
   3805..4887    -  CDS            lacI: lac repressor; lacI; The lac repressor binds to the lac operator to inhibit transcription in E. coli. This inhibition can be relieved by adding lactose or isopropyl-β-D-thiogalactopyranoside (IPTG).
   4888..4965    -  promoter       lacI promoter: lacI
   4973..5252    -  CDS            TcR (fragment): tetracycline efflux protein; tet; confers resistance to tetracycline
   5274..5292    +  promoter       T7 promoter: promoter for bacteriophage T7 RNA polymerase
   5293..5317    +  protein_bind   lac operator: The lac repressor binds to the lac operator to inhibit transcription in E. coli. This inhibition can be relieved by adding lactose or isopropyl-β-D-thiogalactopyranoside (IPTG). lac repressor encoded by lacI
   5332..5354    +  RBS            RBS: efficient ribosome binding site from bacteriophage T7 gene 10 (Olins and Rangwala, 1989)
   6520..15      +  CDS            9xHis (across the origin): 9xHis affinity tag
>Addgene plasmid #163230 | C9Y9E7 | depositor full sequence | sequence record 316333 | Full Sequence
CACCACCACCACCACCACTGAGATCCGGCTGCTAACAAAGCCCGAAAGGAAGCTGAGTTGGCTGCTGCCA
CCGCTGAGCAATAACTAGCATAACCCCTTGGGGCCTCTAAACGGGTCTTGAGGGGTTTTTTGCTGAAAGG
AGGAACTATATCCGGATTGGCGAATGGG
[124 nt withheld, positions 169-292]
C
[91 nt withheld, positions 294-384]
A
[49 nt withheld, positions 386-434]
CCTTTGACGTTGGAGTCCACGTTCTTT
[37 nt withheld, positions 462-498]
ACCCTATCTCGGTCTATTCTTTTGATTTATAAGGGATTTTGCCGATTTCGGCCTATTGGTTAAAAAATGA
GCTGATTTAACAAAAATTTAACGCGAATTTTAACAAAATATTAACGTTTACAATTTCAGGTGGCACTTTT
CGGGGAAATGTGCGCGGAACCCCTATTTGTTTATTTTTCTAAATACATTCAAATATGTATCCGCTCATGA
GACAATAACCCTGATAAATGCTTCAATAATATTGAAAAAGGAAGAGTATGAGTATTCAACATTTCCGTGT
CGCCCTTATTCCCTTTTTTGCGGCATTTTGCCTTCCTGTTTTTGCTCACCCAGAAACGCTGGTGAAAGTA
AAAGATGCTGAAGATCAGTTGGGTGCACGAGTGGGTTACATCGAACTGGATCTCAACAGCGGTAAGATCC
TTGAGAGTTTTCGCCCCGAAGAACGTTTTCCAATGATGAGCACTTTTAAAGTTCTGCTATGTGGCGCGGT
ATTATCCCGTATTGACGCCGGGCAAGAGCAACTCGGTCGCCGCATACACTATTCTCAGAATGACTTGGTT
GAGTACTCACCAGTCACAGAAAAGCATCTTACGGATGGCATGACAGTAAGAGAATTATGCAGTGCTGCCA
TAACCATGAGTGATAACACTGCGGCCAACTTACTTCTGACAACGATCGGAGGACCGAAGGAGCTAACCGC
TTTTTTGCACAACATGGGGGATCATGTAACTCGCCTTGATCGTTGGGAACCGGAGCTGAATGAAGCCATA
CCAAACGACGAGCGTGACACCACGATGCCTGCAGCAATGGCAACAACGTTGCGCAAACTATTAACTGGCG
AACTACTTACTCTAGCTTCCCGGCAACAATTAATAGACTGGATGGAGGCGGATAAAGTTGCAGGACCACT
TCTGCGCTCGGCCCTTCCGGCTGGCTGGTTTATTGCTGATAAATCTGGAGCCGGTGAGCGTGGGTCTCGC
GGTATCATTGCAGCACTGGGGCCAGATGGTAAGCCCTCCCGTATCGTAGTTATCTACACGACGGGGAGTC
AGGCAACTATGGATGAACGAAATAGACAGATCGCTGAGATAGGTGCCTCACTGATTAAGCATTGGTAACT
GTCAGACCAAGTTTACTCATATATACTTTAGATTGATTTAAAACTTCATTTTTAATTTAAAAGGATCTAG
GTGAAGATCCTTTTTGATAATCTCATGACCAAAATCCCTTAACGTGAGTTTTCGTTCCACTGAGCGTCAG
ACCCCGTAGAAAAGATCAAAGGATCTTCTTGAGATCCTTTTTTTCTGCGCGTAATCTGCTGCTTGCAAAC
AAAAAAACCACCGCTACCAGCGGTGGTTTGTTTGCCGGATCAAGAGCTACCAACTCTTTTTCCGAAGGTA
ACTGGCTTCAGCAGAGCGCAGATACCAAATACTGTCCTTCTAGTGTAGCCGTAGTTAGGCCACCACTTCA
AGAACTCTGTAGCACCGCCTACATACCTCGCTCTGCTAATCCTGTTACCAGTGGCTGCTGCCAGTGGCGA
TAAGTCGTGTCTTACCGGGTTGGACTCAAGACGATAGTTACCGGATAAGGCGCAGCGGTCGGGCTGAACG
GGGGGTTCGTGCACACAGCCCAGCTTGGAGCGAACGACCTACACCGAACTGAGATACCTACAGCGTGAGC
TATGAGAAAGCGCCACGCTTCCCGAAGGGAGAAAGGCGGACAGGTATCCGGTAAGCGGCAGGGTCGGAAC
AGGAGAGCGCACGAGGGAGCTTCCAGGGGGAAACGCCTGGTATCTTTATAGTCCTGTCGGGTTTCGCCAC
CTCTGACTTGAGCGTCGATTTTTGTGATGCTCGTCAGGGGGGCGGAGCCTATGGAAAAACGCCAGCAACG
CGGCCTTTTTACGGTTCCTGGCCTTTTGCTGGCCTTTTGCTCACATGTTCTTTCCTGCGTTATCCCCTGA
TTCTGTGGATAACCGTATTACCGCCTTTGAGTGAGCTGATACCGCTCGCCGCAGCCGAACGACCGAGCGC
AGCGAGTCAGTGAGCGAGGAAGCGGAAGAGCGCCTGATGCGGTATTTTCTCCTTACGCATCTGTGCGGTA
TTTCACACCGCATATATGGTGCACTCTCAGTACAATCTGCTCTGATGCCGCATAGTTAAGCCAGTATACA
CTCCGCTATCGCTACGTGACTGGGTCATGGCTGCGCCCCGACACCCGCCAACACCCGCTGACGCGCCCTG
ACGGGCTTGTCTGCTCCCGGCATCCGCTTACAGACAAGCTGTGACCGTCTCCGGGAGCTGCATGTGTCAG
AGGTTTTCACCGTCATCACCGAAACGCGCGAGGCAGCTGCGGTAAAGCTCATCAGCGTGGTCGTGAAGCG
ATTCACAGATGTCTGCCTGTTCATCCGCGTCCAGCTCGTTGAGTTTCTCCAGAAGCGTTAATGTCTGGCT
TCTGATAAAGCGGGCCATGTTAAGGGCGGTTTTTTCCTGTTTGGTCACTGATGCCTCCGTGTAAGGGGGA
TTTCTGTTCATGGGGGTAATGATACCGATGAAACGAGAGAGGATGCTCACGATACGGGTTACTGATGATG
AACATGCCCGGTTACTGGAACGTTGTGAGGGTAAACAACTGGCGGTATGGATGCGGCGGGACCAGAGAAA
AATCACTCAGGGTCAATGCCAGCGCTTCGTTAATACAGATGTAGGTGTTCCACAGGGTAGCCAGCAGCAT
CCTGCGATGCAGATCCGGAACATAATGGTGCAGGGCGCTGACTTCCGCGTTTCCAGACTTTACGAAACAC
GGAAACCGAAGACCATTCATGTTGTTGCTCAGGTCGCAGACGTTTTGCAGCAGCAGTCGCTTCACGTTCG
CTCGCGTATCGGTGATTCATTCTGCTAACCAGTAAGGCAACCCCGCCAGCCTAGCCGGGTCCTCAACGAC
AGGAGCACGATCATGCGCACCCGTGGGGCCGCCATGCCGGCGATAATGGCCTGCTTCTCGCCGAAACGTT
TGGTGGCGGGACCAGTGACGAAGGCTTGAGCGAGGGCGTGCAAGATTCCGAATACCGCAAGCGACAGGCC
GATCATCGTCGCGCTCCAGCGAAAGCGGTCCTCGCCGAAAATGACCCAGAGCGCTGCCGGCACCTGTCCT
ACGAGTTGCATGATAAAGAAGACAGTCATAAGTGCGGCGACGATAGTCATGCCCCGCGCCCACCGGAAGG
AGCTGACTGGGTTGAAGGCTCTCAAGGGCATCGGTCGAGATCCCGGTGCCTAATGAGTGAGCTAACTTAC
ATTAATTGCGTTGCGCTCACTGCCCGCTTTCCAGTCGGGAAACCTGTCGTGCCAGCTGCATTAATGAATC
GGCCAACGCGCGGGGAGAGGCGGTTTGCGTATTGGGCGCCAGGGTGGTTTTTCTTTTCACCAGTGAGACG
GGCAACAGCTGATTGCCCTTCACCGCCTGGCCCTGAGAGAGTTGCAGCAAGCGGTCCACGCTGGTTTGCC
CCAGCAGGCGAAAATCCTGTTTGATGGTGGTTAACGGCGGGATATAACATGAGCTGTCTTCGGTATCGTC
GTATCCCACTACCGAGATATCCGCACCAACGCGCAGCCCGGACTCGGTAATGGCGCGCATTGCGCCCAGC
GCCATCTGATCGTTGGCAACCAGCATCGCAGTGGGAACGATGCCCTCATTCAGCATTTGCATGGTTTGTT
GAAAACCGGACATGGCACTCCAGTCGCCTTCCCGTTCCGCTATCGGCTGAATTTGATTGCGAGTGAGATA
TTTATGCCAGCCAGCCAGACGCAGACGCGCCGAGACAGAACTTAATGGGCCCGCTAACAGCGCGATTTGC
TGGTGACCCAATGCGACCAGATGCTCCACGCCCAGTCGCGTACCGTCTTCATGGGAGAAAATAATACTGT
TGATGGGTGTCTGGTCAGAGACATCAAGAAATAACGCCGGAACATTAGTGCAGGCAGCTTCCACAGCAAT
GGCATCCTGGTCATCCAGCGGATAGTTAATGATCAGCCCACTGACGCGTTGCGCGAGAAGATTGTGCACC
GCCGCTTTACAGGCTTCGACGCCGCTTCGTTCTACCATCGACACCACCACGCTGGCACCCAGTTGATCGG
CGCGAGATTTAATCGCCGCGACAATTTGCGACGGCGCGTGCAGGGCCAGACTGGAGGTGGCAACGCCAAT
CAGCAACGACTGTTTGCCCGCCAGTTGTTGTGCCACGCGGTTGGGAATGTAATTCAGCTCCGCCATCGCC
GCTTCCACTTTTTCCCGCGTTTTCGCAGAAACGTGGCTGGCCTGGTTCACCACGCGGGAAACGGTCTGAT
AAGAGACACCGGCATACTCTGCGACATCGTATAACGTTACTGGTTTCACATTCACCACCCTGAATTGACT
CTCTTCCGGGCGCTATCATGCCATACCGCGAAAGGTTTTGCGCCATTCGATGGTGTCCGGGATCTCGACG
CTCTCCCTTATGCGACTCCTGCATTAGGAAGCAGCCCAGTAGTAGGTTGAGGCCGTTGAGCACCGCCGCC
GCAAGGAATGGTGCATGCAAGGAGATGGCGCCCAACAGTCCCCCGGCCACGGGGCCTGCCACCATACCCA
CGCCGAAACAAGCGCTCATGAGCCCGAAGTGGCGAGCCCGATCTTCCCCATCGGTGATGTCGGCGATATA
GGCGCCAGCAACCGCACCTGTGGCGCCGGTGATGCCGGCCACGATGCGTCCGGCGTAGAGGATCGAGATC
TCGATCCCGCGAAATTAATACGACTCACTATAGGGGAATTGTGAGCGGATAACAATTCCCCTCTAGAAAT
AATTTTGTTTAACTTTAAGAAGGAGATATACATATGCCTGTGATAACTAACATTGAAGACCTGCGTGTCC
TTGCTGAAAAGCGTGTACCGCGTATGTTCTATGACTACGCAGACAGTGGTTCATGGACAGAAGGTACATA
TAGAGCTAATGAAGAAGATTTCCAAAAGATCAAATTGAGACAAAGAGTCGCCGTCAATATGGAGAACCGT
ACTACTGCTACTACTATGGTCGGCACAGTAGCAAAGATGCCCGTTGCTATTGCTCCTGTCGGACTTACAG
GCATGCAGCACGCCGATGGAGAGATTCACGCAGCTAGAGCTGCCGAAAAGTTTGGGATACCCTTTACGCT
GAGTACCATGAGTATCTGCTCTATTGAGGACATTGCAGAAAATACTTCAGCACCATTCTGGTTTCAGTTG
TACATGATGCGTGACAGAAACGCCATGGCTAACATGATAGAAAGAGCCAGAGCTGCTAGATGCAGCGCCC
TTGTGCTCACATTAGACTTGCAGGTAATTGGACAGAGACACAAAGACCTGAAGAATGGTTTGTCGGCTCC
GCCTAGACCTACATTAGCTAACATAATCAACTTGGCTACAAAGCCCCGATGGTGTCTAGGCATGTTGGGT
ACGAGACGACATACTTTTAGAAACCTAGTGGGTCATGTCGAGAGTGTTTCGGACATGAAATCTTTAGCTG
CATGGACTAACGAGCAGTTCGACCCTCGTTTATCGTGGGATGACGTGAAATGGGTTAAAGAAAAGTGGGG
TGGGAAACTTATTCTCAAAGGTATTCAGGACGTAGAGGATGCTGTTTTAGCTGCTCAGTCCGGTGCTGAT
GCTATTGTGGTTTCGAACCATGGTGGCCGTCAGTTGGACGGGGCTCCATCTTCAATTTCCGCCTTACCTG
CAATTGTTGCAGCCGTGGGAGACAAGCTTGAAGTCTGGATGGACGGTGGAATAAGATCTGGACAGGACGT
ACTGAAGGCTTGGGCTCTAGGTGCCAAGGGGACAATGATCGGGAGAGCCATGGTCTACGGTTTGGGTGCT
ATGGGAGAAGCCGGAGTTACTAAGGCTCTGCAGATTATCCACAAGGAGCTTGATGTTACTATGGCTTTCT
GTGGTCATACCAACATTCAAAACGTTGATCGAAACATCTTGGTCCCAGGTACCTTTGCTGCTGCTCTAGA
ACACCACCATCAC
