>Addgene plasmid #163230 | C9Y9E7 | depositor partial sequence | sequence record 316334 | insert gene sequence
ATGCCTGTGATAACTAACATTGAAGACCTGCGTGTCCTTGCTGAAAAGCGTGTACCGCGTATGTTCTATG
ACTACGCAGACAGTGGTTCATGGACAGAAGGTACATATAGAGCTAATGAAGAAGATTTCCAAAAGATCAA
ATTGAGACAAAGAGTCGCCGTCAATATGGAGAACCGTACTACTGCTACTACTATGGTCGGCACAGTAGCA
AAGATGCCCGTTGCTATTGCTCCTGTCGGACTTACAGGCATGCAGCACGCCGATGGAGAGATTCACGCAG
CTAGAGCTGCCGAAAAGTTTGGGATACCCTTTACGCTGAGTACCATGAGTATCTGCTCTATTGAGGACAT
TGCAGAAAATACTTCAGCACCATTCTGGTTTCAGTTGTACATGATGCGTGACAGAAACGCCATGGCTAAC
ATGATAGAAAGAGCCAGAGCTGCTAGATGCAGCGCCCTTGTGCTCACATTAGACTTGCAGGTAATTGGAC
AGAGACACAAAGACCTGAAGAATGGTTTGTCGGCTCCGCCTAGACCTACATTAGCTAACATAATCAACTT
GGCTACAAAGCCCCGATGGTGTCTAGGCATGTTGGGTACGAGACGACATACTTTTAGAAACCTAGTGGGT
CATGTCGAGAGTGTTTCGGACATGAAATCTTTAGCTGCATGGACTAACGAGCAGTTCGACCCTCGTTTAT
CGTGGGATGACGTGAAATGGGTTAAAGAAAAGTGGGGTGGGAAACTTATTCTCAAAGGTATTCAGGACGT
AGAGGATGCTGTTTTAGCTGCTCAGTCCGGTGCTGATGCTATTGTGGTTTCGAACCATGGTGGCCGTCAG
TTGGACGGGGCTCCATCTTCAATTTCCGCCTTACCTGCAATTGTTGCAGCCGTGGGAGACAAGCTTGAAG
TCTGGATGGACGGTGGAATAAGATCTGGACAGGACGTACTGAAGGCTTGGGCTCTAGGTGCCAAGGGGAC
AATGATCGGGAGAGCCATGGTCTACGGTTTGGGTGCTATGGGAGAAGCCGGAGTTACTAAGGCTCTGCAG
ATTATCCACAAGGAGCTTGATGTTACTATGGCTTTCTGTGGTCATACCAACATTCAAAACGTTGATCGAA
ACATCTTGGTCCCAGGTACCTTTGCTGCTGCTCTAGAACACCACCATCAC
